>Addgene plasmid #239089 | pBL071 | addgene full sequence | sequence record 485464 | Addgene NGS Result
TGAGATCCTTTTTTTCTGCGCGTAATCTGCTGCTTGCAAACAAAAAAACCACCGCTACCAGCGGTGGTTT
GTTTGCCGGATCAAGAGCTACCACCTCTTTTTCCGAAGGTAACTGGCTTCAGCAGAGCGCAGATACCAAA
TACTGTCCTTCTAGTGTAGCCGTAGTTAGGCCACCACTTCAAGAACTCTGTAGCACCGCCTACATACCTC
GCTCTGCTAATCCTGTTACCAGTGGCTGCTGCCAGTGGCGATAAGTCGTGTCTTACCGGGTTGGACTCAA
GACGATAGTTACCGGATAAGGCGCAGCGGTCGGGCTGAACGGGGGGTTCGTGCACACAGCCCAGCTTGGA
GCGAACGACCTACACCGAACTGAGATACCTACAGCGTGAGCTATGAGAAAGCGCCACGCTTCCCGAAGGG
AGAAAGGCGGACAGGTATCCGGTAAGCGGCAGGGTCGGAACAGGAGAGCGCACGAGGGAGCTTCCAGGGG
GAAACGCCTGGTATCTTTATAGTCCTGTCGGGTTTCGCCACCTCTGACTTGAGCGTCGATTTTTGTGATG
CTCGTCAGGGGGGCGGAGCCTATGGAAAAACGCCAGCAACGCGGCCTTTTTACGGTTCCTGGCCTTTTGC
TGGCCTTTTGCTCACATGTTCTTTCCTGCGTTATCCCCTGATTCTGTGGATAACCGTATTACCGCCTTTG
AGTGAGCTGATACCGCTCGCCGCAGCCGAACGACCGAGCGCAGCGAGTCAGTGAGCGAGGAAGCGGAAGA
GCGCCTGATGCGGTATTTTCTCCTTACGCATCTGTGCGGTATTTCACACCGCATATGGTGCACTCTCAGT
ACAATCTGCTCTGATGCCGCATAGTTAAGCCAGTATACACTCCGCTATCGCTACGTGACTGGGTCATGGC
TGCGCCCCGACACCCGCCAACACCCGCTGACGCGCCCTGACGGGCTTGTCTGCTCCCGGCATCCGCTTAC
AGACAAGCTGTGACCGTCTCCGGGAGCTGCATGTGTCAGAGGTTTTCACCGTCATCACCGAAACGCGCGA
GGCAGCTGCGGTAAAGCTCATCAGCGTGGTCGTGAAGCGATTCACAGATGTCTGCCTGTTCATCCGCGTC
CAGCTCGTTGAGTTTCTCCAGAAGCGTTAATGTCTGGCTTCTGATAAAGCGGGCCATGTTAAGGGCGGTT
TTTTCCTGTTTGGTCACTGATGCCTCCGTGTAAGGGGGATTTCTGTTCATGGGGGTAATGATACCGATGA
AACGAGAGAGGATGCTCACGATACGGGTTACTGATGATGAACAAGAGGACATCCGGTCAAATAAAACGAA
AGGCTCAGTCGAAAGACTGGGCCTTTCGTTTTGCTGAGGAGACTTAGGGACCCTCCATCGAATGGCCAGA
TGATCCCTATCAGTGATAGAGATTGACACTCTATCATTGATAGAGTTATTTTACCACTCCCTATCAGTGA
TAGAGAAAAGTGAAATGAATAGTTCGACAAAAATCTAGACCTGCAGGTGCAGTAAAGGAAAAAAAAAATG
CAACAACCTGTAGTTCGCGTTGGCGAATGGCTTGTTACTCCGTCCATAAACCAAATTAGCCGCAATGGGC
GTCAACTTACCCTTCGTCCGAGATTAATCGATCTTCTGGTTTTCTTTGCTCAACACAGTGGCGAAGTACT
TAGCAGGGATGAACTTATCGATAATGTCTGGAAGAGAAGTATTGTCACCAATCACGTTGTGACGCAGAGT
ATCTCAGAACTACGTAAGTCATTAAAAGATAATGATGAAGATAGTCCTGTCTATATCGCTACTGTACCAA
AGCGCGGCTATAAATTAATGGTGCCGGTTATCTGGTACAGCGAAGAAGAGGGAGAGGAAATAATGCTATC
TTCGGCAGCGGCTATCTCTGAGGCGGTTCCTGCCACAGATTCTCCCTCCCACAGTCTTAACATTCAAAAC
ACCGCAACGCCACCTGAACAATCCCCAGTTAAAAGCAAACGAGGTGGATCTGGTGGT
[126 nt withheld, positions 2018-2143]
TAAACTTAATTAACGGCACTCCTCAGCAAATATAATGACCCTCTTGATAACCCAAGAGGGCATTTTTTAA
TGCCCATGGCGTTTATTTGCCGACTACCTTGGTGATCTCGCCTTTCACGTAGTGGACAAATTCTTCCAAC
TGATCTGCGCGCGAGGCCAAGCGATCTTCTTCTTGTCCAAGATAAGCCTGTCTAGCTTCAAGTATGACGG
GCTGATACTGGGCCGGCAGGCGCTCCATTGCCCAGTCGGCAGCGACATCCTTCGGCGCGATTTTGCCGGT
TACTGCGCTGTACCAAATGCGGGACAACGTAAGCACTACATTTCGCTCATCTCCAGCCCAGTCGGGCGGC
GAGTTCCATAGCGTTAAGGTTTCATTTAGCGCCTCAAATAGATCCTGTTCAGGAACCGGATCAAAGAGTT
CCTCCGCCGCTGGACCTACCAAGGCAACGCTATGTTCTCTTGCTTTTGTCAGCAAGATAGCCAGATCAAT
GTCGATCGTGGCTGGCTCGAAGATACCTGCAAGAATGTCATTGCGCTGCCATTCTCCAAATTGCAGTTCG
CGCTTAGCTGGATAACGCCACGGAATGATGTCGTCGTGCACAACAATGGTGACTTCTACAGCGCGGAGAA
TCTCGCTCTCTCCAGGGGAAGCCGAAGTTTCCAAAAGGTCGTTGATCAAAGCTCGCCGCGTTGTTTCATC
AAGCCTTACGGTCACCGTAACCAGCAAATCAATATCACTGTGTGGCTTCAGGCCGCCATCCACTGCGGAG
CCGTACAAATGTACGGCCAGCAACGTCGGTTCGAGATGGCGCTCGATGACGCCAACTACCTCTGATAGTT
GAGTCGATACTTCGGCGATCACCGCTTCCCTCATACTCTTCCTTTTTCAATATTATTGAAGCATTTATCA
GGGTTATTGTCTCATGAGCGGATACATATTTGAATGTATTTAGAAAAATAGGCCAAATAGGCCGT
Features (pLannotate 1.2.2; 12 found; start..end, strand, type, name):
    774..914     -  misc_feature   bom: basis of mobility region from pBR322
   1016..1207    -  CDS            rop: Rop protein, which maintains plasmids at low copy number; rop
   1248..1304    +  CDS            mbeC (fragment): MBEC_ECOLX - Experimental evidence at protein level: Swiss-Prot protein existence level 1. Required for efficient mobilization of ColE1 plasmid and is thus essential to promote the specific transfer of the plasmid during conjugation. Probably functions by inducing DNA bending, helping the MbeA relaxase to melt the DNA around the nic site and cleave the phosphodiester bond. Binds specifically double-stranded DNA (dsDNA) containing the ColE1 oriT but does not recognize the inverted repeat (IR). From Escherichia coli.
   1318..1362    +  terminator     rrnB T1 terminator: transcription terminator T1 from the E. coli rrnB gene
   1403..1423    +  promoter       PLtetO-1 promoter (fragment): modified phage lambda PL promoter with tet operator sites (Lutz and Bujard, 1997)
   1423..1457    +  promoter       tetA promoter: contains a tet operator sequence that enables repression by TetR
   1458..1485    +  protein_bind   tetracycline response element (fragment): contains seven copies of the tetracycline operator tetO tetracycline repressor TetR
   1538..2002    +  CDS            cadC (fragment): CADC_ECOLI - Experimental evidence at protein level: Swiss-Prot protein existence level 1. Required for Pcad induction, a promoter upstream of cadBA that is responsible for the pH-regulated expression of CadA and CadB. Probably acts as an activating transcription factor. From Escherichia coli (strain K12).
   2018..2137    +  CDS            APP (sequence withheld): A4_FELCA - Experimental evidence at protein level: Swiss-Prot protein existence level 1. Functions as a cell surface receptor and performs physiological functions on the surface of neurons relevant to neurite growth, neuronal adhesion and axonogenesis. Interaction between APP molecules on neighboring cells promotes synaptogenesis. Involved in cell mobility and transcription regulation through protein-protein interactions (By similarity). Can promote transcription activation through binding to APBB1-KAT5 and inhibit Notch signaling through interaction with Numb (By similarity). Couples to apopt
   2229..3017    -  CDS            aadA: S3AD_ECOLX - Experimental evidence at protein level: Swiss-Prot protein existence level 1. Mediates bacterial resistance to the antibiotics streptomycin and spectinomycin. From Escherichia coli.
   3018..3089    -  promoter       AmpR promoter: bla
   3118..588     +  rep_origin     ori (across the origin): high-copy-number ColE1/pMB1/pBR322/pUC origin of replication
