[The description below was written by a language model from this plasmid's Addgene catalogue record and pLannotate feature annotations shown in this document.]
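Description:
pBL071 is a small bacterial synthetic-biology plasmid (about 3.1 kb in the sequenced record) built on a ColE1 backbone for expression in E. coli. It replicates from a ColE1/pMB1-type origin and is catalogued as high copy, although the annotation also detects the rop gene, the pBR322 bom region and a short mbeC fragment, remnants of the ColE1/pBR322 lineage that are normally associated with copy-number moderation and mobilisation. Selection is by spectinomycin through the aadA aminoglycoside adenylyltransferase gene, which is annotated as lying directly downstream of an AmpR (bla) promoter on the reverse strand.

The payload is a roughly 600 bp synthetic open reading frame, cCadC-AB42, placed under a tetracycline-regulated promoter. The feature table resolves this promoter region as adjoining PLtetO-1, tetA promoter and tet operator fragments, so transcription is repressible by TetR. No tetR gene is annotated on this plasmid, so the repressor presumably comes from elsewhere. An rrnB T1 terminator sits upstream and insulates the cassette from read-through. The coding region comprises a fragment of E. coli CadC, the transcriptional activator of the Pcad promoter that controls cadBA, followed after a short gap by a segment matching amyloid precursor protein, corresponding to the 42-residue amyloid-beta peptide. The record does not define which part of CadC "cCadC" denotes.

The associated publication describes a genetically encoded selection for binders of amyloid-beta oligomers, and this plasmid supplies the CadC–Aβ42 fusion component of that system. How the fusion couples to a reporter or selection output is not stated in the record. The depositor notes that strain S2060 should be used for expression.
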