Addgene plasmid #239089: pBL071
Purpose: Expresses cCadC-AB42 under the control of Ptet
Depositing lab: Tina Wang. Depositing organization: University of Wisconsin, Madison. Publication: A genetically encoded selection for amyloid-beta oligomer binders. Lee B, Mannone JA, Wang T. Nat Chem Biol. 2025 Jul 15. doi: 10.1038/s41589-025-01975-4. PubMed 40664790.
Backbone
  Vector backbone: COLE1
  Backbone size w/o insert (bp): 2590
  Vector type: Synthetic Biology
Growth in bacteria
  Bacterial resistance: Spectinomycin, 50 μg/mL
  Growth temperature: 37°C
  Growth strain: DH5alpha
  Growth instructions: The S2060 strain should be used for expression.
  Copy number: High Copy
Gene/Insert
  Gene/Insert name: cCadC-AB42
  Species: Synthetic
  Insert size (bp): 609
  Promoter: PTet
  Tag / fusion protein: cCadC fused to AB42
  Cloning method: Other
  Sequencing primers: 5′ CGCTTACAGACAAGCTGTGACCGTC; 3′ AGCCACGATCGACATTGATCTGGCTATCTTGC
Terms and licenses: Academic/Nonprofit Terms; Industry Terms: Not Available to Industry
Depositor comments: Please visit https://doi.org/10.1101/2025.03.11.642651 for bioRxiv preprint.
How to cite: pBL071 was a gift from Tina Wang (Addgene plasmid # 239089 ; http://n2t.net/addgene:239089 ; RRID:Addgene_239089)
